Addgene plasmid #75212: Human NCKX4-AS-short-FlagTag (pcDNA3.1+)
Purpose: Mammalian expression of SLC24A4
Depositing lab: Jonathan Lytton. Depositing organization: University of Calgary. Publication: Molecular cloning of a fourth member of the potassium-dependent sodium-calcium exchanger gene family, NCKX4. Li XF, Kraev AS, Lytton J. J Biol Chem. 2002 Dec 13;277(50):48410-7. Epub 2002 Oct 11. 10.1074/jbc.M210011200 PubMed 12379639.
Backbone
  Vector backbone: pcDNA3.1+
  Vector type: Mammalian Expression
  Selectable markers: Neomycin (select with G418)
Growth in bacteria
  Bacterial resistance: Ampicillin, 100 μg/mL
  Growth temperature: 37°C
  Growth strain: DH5alpha
  Copy number: High Copy
Gene/Insert
  Gene/Insert name: SLC24A4 (alt name: NCKX4-AS-)
  Species: H. sapiens (human)
  Mutation: alternatively spliced exon absent
  Entrez Gene: SLC24A4 (a.k.a. AI2A5, NCKX4, SHEP6, SLC24A2)
  Promoter: CMV
  Tag / fusion protein: FLAG
  Cloning method: Unknown
  Sequencing primers: 5′ CMV-F; 3′ BGH-rev
Terms and licenses: Academic/Nonprofit Terms; Industry Terms: Not Available to Industry
Depositor comments: FLAG tag is inserted internal to the protein coding region, as annotated in the annotated sequence file.
How to cite: Human NCKX4-AS-short-FlagTag (pcDNA3.1+) was a gift from Jonathan Lytton (Addgene plasmid # 75212 ; http://n2t.net/addgene:75212 ; RRID:Addgene_75212)
