[The description below was written by a language model from this plasmid's Addgene catalogue record and pLannotate feature annotations shown in this document.]
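Description:
Human NCKX4-AS-short-FlagTag (pcDNA3.1+) is a 7,299 bp mammalian expression plasmid built on the pcDNA3.1+ backbone and carrying the human SLC24A4 cDNA, which encodes NCKX4, a potassium-dependent sodium-calcium exchanger. It is propagated in E. coli as a high-copy plasmid through its ColE1/pUC-type origin and is selected with ampicillin via the β-lactamase gene. An f1 origin is also present, allowing single-stranded DNA production. For selection in mammalian cells, an SV40 early promoter drives the neomycin phosphotransferase gene, followed by an SV40 polyadenylation signal, conferring G418 resistance and permitting isolation of stable lines.

The insert is the splice variant lacking the alternatively spliced exon (the "AS-" form). It sits downstream of the CMV immediate early enhancer and promoter and upstream of the bovine growth hormone polyadenylation signal, an arrangement that gives strong constitutive expression after transfection. A T7 promoter lies between the CMV promoter and the coding region and could support in vitro transcription. The depositor notes that the FLAG epitope is inserted internally within the coding region rather than at a terminus; the automated feature table does not annotate the tag separately, so its exact position is not evident from this record. That table labels the roughly 1.8 kb coding sequence by its match to the mouse Slc24a4 protein, which presumably reflects a homology-based hit, since the catalogue lists the insert as human. The meaning of "short" in the name is not explained. The stated purpose is mammalian expression of SLC24A4, with the FLAG tag providing a handle for antibody-based detection of the exchanger.
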