Features (pLannotate 1.2.2; 22 found; start..end, strand, type, name):
     36..80      -  misc_feature   bom (fragment): basis of mobility region from pBR322
    235..614     +  enhancer       CMV enhancer: human cytomegalovirus immediate early enhancer
    615..818     +  promoter       CMV promoter: human cytomegalovirus (CMV) immediate early promoter
    814..847     +  LTR            5' LTR (truncated) (fragment): truncated 5' long terminal repeat (LTR) from HIV-1
    863..881     +  promoter       T7 promoter: promoter for bacteriophage T7 RNA polymerase
    917..961     -  misc_feature   MCS (fragment): pBluescript multiple cloning site
    965..2767    +  CDS            Slc24a4: NCKX4_MOUSE - Also known as Nckx4 From Mus musculus (Mouse).
   2830..2870    +  misc_feature   MCS (fragment): pBluescript multiple cloning site
   2895..3119    +  polyA_signal   bGH poly(A) signal: bovine growth hormone polyadenylation signal
   3123..3144    +  promoter       SV40 promoter (fragment): SV40 enhancer and early promoter
   3165..3593    +  rep_origin     f1 ori (sequence partly withheld): f1 bacteriophage origin of replication; arrow indicates direction of (+) strand synthesis
   3607..3937    +  promoter       SV40 promoter: SV40 enhancer and early promoter
   4004..4795    +  CDS            neo: KKA2_KLEPN - Also known as kan, nptII. Experimental evidence at protein level: Swiss-Prot protein existence level 1. Resistance to kanamycin, neomycin, paromomycin, ribostamycin, butirosin and gentamicin B. From Klebsiella pneumoniae.
   4819..4977    +  CDS            ble (fragment): BLE_KLEPN - Experimental evidence at protein level: Swiss-Prot protein existence level 1. Binding protein with a strong affinity to the bleomycin family of antibiotics. Binds to CL990; an antimitotic-antibiotic compound. From Klebsiella pneumoniae.
   4972..5093    +  polyA_signal   SV40 poly(A) signal: SV40 polyadenylation signal
   5166..5182    -  protein_bind   lac operator: The lac repressor binds to the lac operator to inhibit transcription in E. coli. This inhibition can be relieved by adding lactose or isopropyl-β-D-thiogalactopyranoside (IPTG). lac repressor encoded by lacI
   5190..5220    -  promoter       lac promoter: promoter for the E. coli lac operon
   5235..5256    -  protein_bind   CAP binding site: CAP binding activates transcription in the presence of cAMP. E. coli catabolite activator protein
   5269..5361    -  CDS            lacI (fragment): lac repressor; lacI; The lac repressor binds to the lac operator to inhibit transcription in E. coli. This inhibition can be relieved by adding lactose or isopropyl-β-D-thiogalactopyranoside (IPTG).
   5544..6132    -  rep_origin     ori: high-copy-number ColE1/pMB1/pBR322/pUC origin of replication
   6303..7163    -  CDS            AmpR: β-lactamase; bla; confers resistance to ampicillin, carbenicillin, and related antibiotics
   7164..7268    -  promoter       AmpR promoter: bla
>Addgene plasmid #75212 | Human NCKX4-AS-short-FlagTag (pcDNA3.1+) | depositor full sequence | sequence record 142860 | Human NCKX4-AS-short-FlagTag (pcDNA3.1+) sequence 7299 bps
GACGGATCGGGAGATCTCCCGATCCCCTATGGTCGACTCTCAGTACAATCTGCTCTGATGCCGCATAGTT
AAGCCAGTATCTGCTCCCTGCTTGTGTGTTGGAGGTCGCTGAGTAGTGCGCGAGCAAAATTTAAGCTACA
ACAAGGCAAGGCTTGACCGACAATTGCATGAAGAATCTGCTTAGGGTTAGGCGTTTTGCGCTGCTTCGCG
ATGTACGGGCCAGATATACGCGTTGACATTGATTATTGACTAGTTATTAATAGTAATCAATTACGGGGTC
ATTAGTTCATAGCCCATATATGGAGTTCCGCGTTACATAACTTACGGTAAATGGCCCGCCTGGCTGACCG
CCCAACGACCCCCGCCCATTGACGTCAATAATGACGTATGTTCCCATAGTAACGCCAATAGGGACTTTCC
ATTGACGTCAATGGGTGGACTATTTACGGTAAACTGCCCACTTGGCAGTACATCAAGTGTATCATATGCC
AAGTACGCCCCCTATTGACGTCAATGACGGTAAATGGCCCGCCTGGCATTATGCCCAGTACATGACCTTA
TGGGACTTTCCTACTTGGCAGTACATCTACGTATTAGTCATCGCTATTACCATGGTGATGCGGTTTTGGC
AGTACATCAATGGGCGTGGATAGCGGTTTGACTCACGGGGATTTCCAAGTCTCCACCCCATTGACGTCAA
TGGGAGTTTGTTTTGGCACCAAAATCAACGGGACTTTCCAAAATGTCGTAACAACTCCGCCCCATTGACG
CAAATGGGCGGTAGGCGTGTACGGTGGGAGGTCTATATAAGCAGAGCTCTCTGGCTAACTAGAGAACCCA
CTGCTTACTGGCTTATCGAAATTAATACGACTCACTATAGGGAGACCCAAGCTGGCTAGCGTTTAAACTT
AAGCTTGGTACCGGGCCCCCCCTCGAGGTCGACGGTATCGATAAGCTTGATCTCAAAGTTCGCAGGAGGC
GAGAGATGCTGCCGCAGCAAGTCGGCTTCGTGTGCGCGGTGCTGGCCCTGGTGTGCTGTGCGTCCGGCCT
CTTCGGCAGCTTGGGGCACAAAACAGCTTCTGCTAGCAAACGTGTCCTGCCAGACACAGACTACAAGGAC
GACGATGACAAGTGGAGAAATAGAAAGTTGATGGCCCCAGTGAATGGGACACAGACAGCCAAGAACTGCA
CAGATCCTGCGATTCACGAGTTCCCCACAGATCTGTTCTCCAATAAGGAGCGACAGCACGGAGCCGTCCT
GCTGCACATCCTTGGTGCTCTGTATATGTTCTATGCCTTGGCCATAGTGTGCGATGACTTCTTTGTTCCG
TCTCTAGAGAAGATCTGTGAGAGACTCCATCTGAGCGAAGATGTGGCTGGAGCCACCTTCATGGCTGCAG
GAAGCTCAACGCCAGAGCTGTTTGCGTCTGTTATTGGGGTGTTCATCACCCATGGGGACGTCGGGGTGGG
CACCATCGTGGGCTCTGCTGTGTTCAACATCCTGTGCATAATTGGAGTGTGCGGACTGTTTGCTGGCCAG
GTGGTCCGTCTGACGTGGTGGGCCGTGTGCCGAGACTCCGTGTACTACACCATCTCTGTCATCGTGCTCA
TCGTGTTCATATATGATGAACAAATTGTGTGGTGGGAAGGCCTGGTGCTCATCATCTTGTATGTGTTTTA
TATTCTGATCATGAAGTACAATGTGAAGATGCAAGCCTTTTTCACAGTCAAACAAAAGAGCATTGCAAAC
GGTAACCCGGTCAACAGTGAGCTGGAGGCTGTGAAGGAGAAGCCACAGTATGGCAAGAACCCCGTGGTGA
TGGTGGACGAGATTATGAGCTCCAGCCCTCCCAAGTTCACCTTCCCTGAAGCAGGCTTACGAATCATGAT
CACCAATAAGTTTGGACCTAGGACCCGACTACGGATGGCCAGCAGGATCATCATTAATGAGCGGCAGAGA
CTGATCAACTCGGCCAATGGTGTGAGCAGTAAGCCGCTTCAAAACGGGAGGCACGAGAACATTGAGAACG
GGAATGTTCCTGTGGAAAACCCCGAAGACCCTCAGCAGAATCAGGAGCAGCAGCCGCCGCCACAGCCACC
ACCGCCAGAGCCAGAGCCGGTGGAGGCTGACTTCCTGTCCCCCTTCTCCGTGCCGGAGGCCAGAGGGGAC
AAGGTCAAGTGGGTGTTCACCTGGCCCCTCATCTTCCTCCTGTGCGTCACCATTCCCAACTGCAGCAAGC
CCCGCTGGGAGAAGTTCTTCATGGTCACCTTCATCACCGCCACGCTGTGGATCGCTGTGTTCTCCTACAT
CATGGTGTGGCTGGTGACTATTATCGGATACACACTTGGGATCCCGGATGTCATCATGGGCATTACTTTC
CTGGCAGCAGGGACAAGTGTTCCAGACTGCATGGCCAGCCTAATTGTGGCGAGACAAGGCCTTGGGGACA
TGGCAGTCTCCAACACCATAGGAAGCAACGTGTTTGACATCCTGGTAGGACTTGGTGTACCGTGGGGCCT
GCAGACCATGGTTGTTAATTATGGATCAACAGTGAAGATCAACAGCCGGGGGCTGGTCTATTCCGTGGTC
CTGTTGCTGGGCTCTGTCGCTCTCACCGTCCTCGGCATCCACCTAAACAAGTGGCGACTGGACCGGAAGC
TGGGTGTCTACGTGCTGGTTCTCTACGCCATCTTCTTGTGCTTCTCCATAATGATAGAGTTTAACGTCTT
TACCTTCGTCAACTTGCCGATGTGCCGGGAAGACGATTAGCGCTGAGTCGCGGCCCCTGGGAGCTGATCT
GGACACCCTGTGACACTGGCGTTCTCCTCTATCAAGCTTATCGATACCGTCGACCTCGAGGGGGGGCCCG
TTTAAACCCGCTGATCAGCCTCGACTGTGCCTTCTAGTTGCCAGCCATCTGTTGTTTGCCCCTCCCCCGT
GCCTTCCTTGACCCTGGAAGGTGCCACTCCCACTGTCCTTTCCTAATAAAATGAGGAAATTGCATCGCAT
TGTCTGAGTAGGTGTCATTCTATTCTGGGGGGTGGGGTGGGGCAGGACAGCAAGGGGGAGGATTGGGAAG
ACAATAGCAGGCATGCTGGGGATGCGGTGGGCTCTATGGCTTCTGAGGCGGAAAGAACCAGCTGGGGCTC
TAGGGGGTATCCCC
[124 nt withheld, positions 3165-3288]
C
[32 nt withheld, positions 3290-3321]
CA
[57 nt withheld, positions 3324-3380]
A
[49 nt withheld, positions 3382-3430]
CCTTTGACGTTGGAGTCCACGTTCTTT
[37 nt withheld, positions 3458-3494]
ACCCTATCTCGGTCTATTCTTTTGATTTATAAGGGATTTTGGGGATTTCGGCCTATTGGTTAAAAAATGA
GCTGATTTAACAAAAATTTAACGCGAATTAATTCTGTGGAATGTGTGTCAGTTAGGGTGTGGAAAGTCCC
CAGGCTCCCCAGGCAGGCAGAAGTATGCAAAGCATGCATCTCAATTAGTCAGCAACCAGGTGTGGAAAGT
CCCCAGGCTCCCCAGCAGGCAGAAGTATGCAAAGCATGCATCTCAATTAGTCAGCAACCATAGTCCCGCC
CCTAACTCCGCCCATCCCGCCCCTAACTCCGCCCAGTTCCGCCCATTCTCCGCCCCATGGCTGACTAATT
TTTTTTATTTATGCAGAGGCCGAGGCCGCCTCTGCCTCTGAGCTATTCCAGAAGTAGTGAGGAGGCTTTT
TTGGAGGCCTAGGCTTTTGCAAAAAGCTCCCGGGAGCTTGTATATCCATTTTCGGATCTGATCAAGAGAC
AGGATGAGGATCGTTTCGCATGATTGAACAAGATGGATTGCACGCAGGTTCTCCGGCCGCTTGGGTGGAG
AGGCTATTCGGCTATGACTGGGCACAACAGACAATCGGCTGCTCTGATGCCGCCGTGTTCCGGCTGTCAG
CGCAGGGGCGCCCGGTTCTTTTTGTCAAGACCGACCTGTCCGGTGCCCTGAATGAACTGCAGGACGAGGC
AGCGCGGCTATCGTGGCTGGCCACGACGGGCGTTCCTTGCGCAGCTGTGCTCGACGTTGTCACTGAAGCG
GGAAGGGACTGGCTGCTATTGGGCGAAGTGCCGGGGCAGGATCTCCTGTCATCTCACCTTGCTCCTGCCG
AGAAAGTATCCATCATGGCTGATGCAATGCGGCGGCTGCATACGCTTGATCCGGCTACCTGCCCATTCGA
CCACCAAGCGAAACATCGCATCGAGCGAGCACGTACTCGGATGGAAGCCGGTCTTGTCGATCAGGATGAT
CTGGACGAAGAGCATCAGGGGCTCGCGCCAGCCGAACTGTTCGCCAGGCTCAAGGCGCGCATGCCCGACG
GCGAGGATCTCGTCGTGACCCATGGCGATGCCTGCTTGCCGAATATCATGGTGGAAAATGGCCGCTTTTC
TGGATTCATCGACTGTGGCCGGCTGGGTGTGGCGGACCGCTATCAGGACATAGCGTTGGCTACCCGTGAT
ATTGCTGAAGAGCTTGGCGGCGAATGGGCTGACCGCTTCCTCGTGCTTTACGGTATCGCCGCTCCCGATT
CGCAGCGCATCGCCTTCTATCGCCTTCTTGACGAGTTCTTCTGAGCGGGACTCTGGGGTTCGAAATGACC
GACCAAGCGACGCCCAACCTGCCATCACGAGATTTCGATTCCACCGCCGCCTTCTATGAAAGGTTGGGCT
TCGGAATCGTTTTCCGGGACGCCGGCTGGATGATCCTCCAGCGCGGGGATCTCATGCTGGAGTTCTTCGC
CCACCCCAACTTGTTTATTGCAGCTTATAATGGTTACAAATAAAGCAATAGCATCACAAATTTCACAAAT
AAAGCATTTTTTTCACTGCATTCTAGTTGTGGTTTGTCCAAACTCATCAATGTATCTTATCATGTCTGTA
TACCGTCGACCTCTAGCTAGAGCTTGGCGTAATCATGGTCATAGCTGTTTCCTGTGTGAAATTGTTATCC
GCTCACAATTCCACACAACATACGAGCCGGAAGCATAAAGTGTAAAGCCTGGGGTGCCTAATGAGTGAGC
TAACTCACATTAATTGCGTTGCGCTCACTGCCCGCTTTCCAGTCGGGAAACCTGTCGTGCCAGCTGCATT
AATGAATCGGCCAACGCGCGGGGAGAGGCGGTTTGCGTATTGGGCGCTCTTCCGCTTCCTCGCTCACTGA
CTCGCTGCGCTCGGTCGTTCGGCTGCGGCGAGCGGTATCAGCTCACTCAAAGGCGGTAATACGGTTATCC
ACAGAATCAGGGGATAACGCAGGAAAGAACATGTGAGCAAAAGGCCAGCAAAAGGCCAGGAACCGTAAAA
AGGCCGCGTTGCTGGCGTTTTTCCATAGGCTCCGCCCCCCTGACGAGCATCACAAAAATCGACGCTCAAG
TCAGAGGTGGCGAAACCCGACAGGACTATAAAGATACCAGGCGTTTCCCCCTGGAAGCTCCCTCGTGCGC
TCTCCTGTTCCGACCCTGCCGCTTACCGGATACCTGTCCGCCTTTCTCCCTTCGGGAAGCGTGGCGCTTT
CTCAATGCTCACGCTGTAGGTATCTCAGTTCGGTGTAGGTCGTTCGCTCCAAGCTGGGCTGTGTGCACGA
ACCCCCCGTTCAGCCCGACCGCTGCGCCTTATCCGGTAACTATCGTCTTGAGTCCAACCCGGTAAGACAC
GACTTATCGCCACTGGCAGCAGCCACTGGTAACAGGATTAGCAGAGCGAGGTATGTAGGCGGTGCTACAG
AGTTCTTGAAGTGGTGGCCTAACTACGGCTACACTAGAAGGACAGTATTTGGTATCTGCGCTCTGCTGAA
GCCAGTTACCTTCGGAAAAAGAGTTGGTAGCTCTTGATCCGGCAAACAAACCACCGCTGGTAGCGGTGGT
TTTTTTGTTTGCAAGCAGCAGATTACGCGCAGAAAAAAAGGATCTCAAGAAGATCCTTTGATCTTTTCTA
CGGGGTCTGACGCTCAGTGGAACGAAAACTCACGTTAAGGGATTTTGGTCATGAGATTATCAAAAAGGAT
CTTCACCTAGATCCTTTTAAATTAAAAATGAAGTTTTAAATCAATCTAAAGTATATATGAGTAAACTTGG
TCTGACAGTTACCAATGCTTAATCAGTGAGGCACCTATCTCAGCGATCTGTCTATTTCGTTCATCCATAG
TTGCCTGACTCCCCGTCGTGTAGATAACTACGATACGGGAGGGCTTACCATCTGGCCCCAGTGCTGCAAT
GATACCGCGAGACCCACGCTCACCGGCTCCAGATTTATCAGCAATAAACCAGCCAGCCGGAAGGGCCGAG
CGCAGAAGTGGTCCTGCAACTTTATCCGCCTCCATCCAGTCTATTAATTGTTGCCGGGAAGCTAGAGTAA
GTAGTTCGCCAGTTAATAGTTTGCGCAACGTTGTTGCCATTGCTACAGGCATCGTGGTGTCACGCTCGTC
GTTTGGTATGGCTTCATTCAGCTCCGGTTCCCAACGATCAAGGCGAGTTACATGATCCCCCATGTTGTGC
AAAAAAGCGGTTAGCTCCTTCGGTCCTCCGATCGTTGTCAGAAGTAAGTTGGCCGCAGTGTTATCACTCA
TGGTTATGGCAGCACTGCATAATTCTCTTACTGTCATGCCATCCGTAAGATGCTTTTCTGTGACTGGTGA
GTACTCAACCAAGTCATTCTGAGAATAGTGTATGCGGCGACCGAGTTGCTCTTGCCCGGCGTCAATACGG
GATAATACCGCGCCACATAGCAGAACTTTAAAAGTGCTCATCATTGGAAAACGTTCTTCGGGGCGAAAAC
TCTCAAGGATCTTACCGCTGTTGAGATCCAGTTCGATGTAACCCACTCGTGCACCCAACTGATCTTCAGC
ATCTTTTACTTTCACCAGCGTTTCTGGGTGAGCAAAAACAGGAAGGCAAAATGCCGCAAAAAAGGGAATA
AGGGCGACACGGAAATGTTGAATACTCATACTCTTCCTTTTTCAATATTATTGAAGCATTTATCAGGGTT
ATTGTCTCATGAGCGGATACATATTTGAATGTATTTAGAAAAATAAACAAATAGGGGTTCCGCGCACATT
TCCCCGAAAAGTGCCACCTGACGTC
