>Addgene plasmid #75212 | Human NCKX4-AS-short-FlagTag (pcDNA3.1+) | addgene partial sequence | sequence record 147888 | CMV-F 5'-CGCAAATGGGCGGTAGGCGTG-3'
GCAGAGCTCTCTGGCTAACTAGAGAACCCACTGCTTACTGGCTTATCGAAATTAATACGACTCACTATAG
GGAGACCCAAGCTGGCTAGCGTTTAAACTTAAGCTTGGTACCGGGCCCCCCCTCGAGGTCGACGGTATCG
ATAAGCTTGATCTCAAAGTTCGCAGGAGGCGAGAGATGCTGCCGCAGCAAGTCGGCTTCGTGTGCGCGGT
GCTGGCCCTGGTGTGCTGTGCGTCCGGCCTCTTCGGCAGCTTGGGGCACAAAACAGCTTCTGCTAGCAAA
CGTGTCCTGCCAGACACAGACTACAAGGACGACGATGACAAGTGGAGAAATAGAAAGTTGATGGCCCCAG
TGAATGGGACACAGACAGCCAAGAACTGCACAGATCCTGCGATTCACGAGTTCCCCACAGATCTGTTCTC
CAATAAGGAGCGACAGCACGGAGCCGTCCTGCTGCACATCCTTGGTGCTCTGTATATGTTCTATGCCTTG
GCCATAGTGTGCGATGACTTCTTTGTTCCGTCTCTAGAGAAGATCTGTGAGAGACTCCATCTGAGCGAAG
ATGTGGCTGGAGCCACCTTCATGGCTGCAGGAAGCTCAACGCCAGAGCTGTTTGCGTCTGTTATTGGGGT
GTTCATCACCCATGGGGACGTCGGGGTGGGCACCATCGTGGGCTCTGCTGTGTTCAACATCCTGTGCATA
ATTGGAGTGTGCGGACTGTTTGCTGGCCAGGTGGTCCGTCTGACGTGGTGGGCCGTGTGCCGAGACTCCG
TGTACTACACCATCTCTGTCATCGTGCTCATCGTGTTCATATATGATGAACAAATTGTGTGGTGGGAAGG
CCTGGTGCTCATCATCTTGTATGTGTTTTATATTCTGATCATGAAGTACAATGTGAAGATGCAAGCCTTT
TTCACAGTCAAACAAAAGAGCATTGCAAACGGTAACCCGGTCAACAGTGAGCTGGAGGCTGTGAAGGAGA
AGC
