>Addgene plasmid #75212 | Human NCKX4-AS-short-FlagTag (pcDNA3.1+) | addgene partial sequence | sequence record 147889 | BGH-rev 5'-TAGAAGGCACAGTCGAGG-3'
CCCCTCGAGGTCGACGGTATCGATAAGCTTGATAGAGGAGAACGCCAGTGTCACAGGGTGTCCAGATCAG
CTCCCAGGGGCCGCGACTCAGCGCTAATCGTCTTCCCGGCACATCGGCAAGTTGACGAAGGTAAAGACGT
TAAACTCTATCATTATGGAGAAGCACAAGAAGATGGCGTAGAGAACCAGCACGTAGACACCCAGCTTCCG
GTCCAGTCGCCACTTGTTTAGGTGGATGCCGAGGACGGTGAGAGCGACAGAGCCCAGCAACAGGACCACG
GAATAGACCAGCCCCCGGCTGTTGATCTTCACTGTTGATCCATAATTAACAACCATGGTCTGCAGGCCCC
ACGGTACACCAAGTCCTACCAGGATGTCAAACACGTTGCTTCCTATGGTGTTGGAGACTGCCATGTCCCC
AAGGCCTTGTCTCGCCACAATTAGGCTGGCCATGCAGTCTGGAACACTTGTCCCTGCTGCCAGGAAAGTA
ATGCCCATGATGACATCCGGGATCCCAAGTGTGTATCCGATAATAGTCACCAGCCACACCATGATGTAGG
AGAACACAGCGATCCACAGCGTGGCGGTGATGAAGGTGACCATGAAGAACTTCTCCCAGCGGGGCTTGCT
GCAGTTGGGAATGGTGACGCACAGGAGGAAGATGAGGGGCCAGGTGAACACCCACTTGACCTTGTCCCCT
CTGGCCTCCGGCACGGAGAAGGGGGACAGGAAGTCAGCCTCCACCGGCTCTGGCTCTGGCGGTGGTGGCT
GTGGCGGCGGCTGCTGCTCCTGATTCTGCTGAGGGTCTTCGGGGTTTTCCACAGGAACATTCCCGTTCTC
AATGTTCTCGTGCCTCCCGTTTTGAAGCGGCTTACTGCTCACACCATTGGCCGAGTTGATCAGTCTCTGC
CGCTCATTAATGATGATCCTGCTGGCCATCCGTAGTCGGGTCCTAGGTCCAAACTTATTGGTGATCATGA
TTCGTAAGCCTGCTTCAGGGAAGGTGAAC
